>Addgene plasmid #127346 | pCAGGs-Venus | addgene full sequence | sequence record 246571 | Addgene NGS Result
GTCGACATTGATTATTGACTAGTTATTAATAGTAATCAATTACGGGGTCATTAGTTCATAGCCCATATAT
GGAGTTCCGCGTTACATAACTTACGGTAAATGGCCCGCCTGGCTGACCGCCCAACGACCCCCGCCCATTG
ACGTCAATAATGACGTATGTTCCCATAGTAACGCCAATAGGGACTTTCCATTGACGTCAATGGGTGGAGT
ATTTACGGTAAACTGCCCACTTGGCAGTACATCAAGTGTATCATATGCCAAGTACGCCCCCTATTGACGT
CAATGACGGTAAATGGCCCGCCTGGCATTATGCCCAGTACATGACCTTATGGGACTTTCCTACTTGGCAG
TACATCTACGTATTAGTCATCGCTATTACCATGGTCGAGGTGAGCCCCACGTTCTGCTTCACTCTCCCCA
TCTCCCCCCCCTCCCCACCCCCAATTTTGTATTTATTTATTTTTTAATTATTTTGTGCAGCGATGGGGGC
GGGGGGGGGGGGGGGGCGCGCGCCRGGSGGGGSGGGGGGGGGSGGGGGGSGGGGSGGGGSGAGGCGGAGA
GGTGCGGCGGCAGCCAATCAGAGCGGCGCGCTCCGAAAGTTTCCTTTTATGGCGAGGCGGCGGCGGCGGC
GGCCCTATAAAAAGCGAAGCGCGCGGCGGGCGGGAGTCGCTGCGCGCTGCCTTCGCCCCGTGCCCCGCTC
CGCCGCCGCCTCGCGCCGCCCGCCCCGGCTCTGACTGACCGCGTTACTCCCACAGGTGAGCGGGCGGGAC
GGCCCTTCTCCTCCGGGCTGTAATTAGCGCTTGGTTTAATGACGGCTTGTTTCTTTTCTGTGGCTGCGTG
AAAGCCTTGAGGGGCTCCGGGAGGGCCCTTTGTGCGGGGGGAGCGGCTCGGGGGGTGCGTGCGTGTGTGT
GTGCGTGGGGAGCGCCGCGTGCGGCTCCGCGCTGCCCGGCGGCTGTGAGCGCTGCGGGCGCGGCGCGGGG
CTTTGTGCGCTCCGCAGTGTGCGCGAGGGGAGCGCGGCCGGGGGCGGTGCCCCGCGGTGCGGGGGGGGCT
GCGAGGGGAACAAAGGCTGCGTGCGGGGTGTGTGCGTGGGGGGGTGAGCAGGGGGTGTGGGCGCGTCGGT
CGGGCTGCAACCCCCCCTGCACCCCCCTCCCCGAGTTGCTGAGCACGGCCCGGCTTCGGGTGCGGGGCTC
CGTACGGGGCGTGGCGCGGGGCTCGCCGTGCCGGGCGGGGGGTGGCGGCAGGTGGGGGTGCCGGGCGGGG
CGGGGCCGCCTCGGGCCGGGGRGGGCTCGGGGGRGGGGCGCGGCGGCCCCCGGAGCGCCGGCGGCTGTCG
AGGCGCGGCGAGCCGCAGCCATTGCCTTTTATGGTAATCGTGCGAGAGGGCGCAGGGACTTCCTTTGTCC
CAAATCTGTGCGGAGCCGAAATCTGGGAGGCGCCGCCGCACCCCCTCTAGCGGGCGCGGGGCGAAGCGGT
GCGGCGCCGGCAGGAAGGAAATGGGCGGGGAGGGCCTTCGTGCGTCGCCGCGCCGCCGTCCCCTTCTCCC
TCTCCAGCCTCGGGGCTGTCCGCGGGGGGACGGCTGCCTTCGGGGGGGACGGGGCAGGGCGGGGTTCGGC
TTCTGGCGTGTGACCGGCGGCTCTAGAGCCTCTGCTAACCATGTTCATGCCTTCTTCTTTTTCCTACAGC
TCCTGGGCAACGTGCTGGTTATTGTGCTGTCTCATCATTTTGGCAAAGAATTAAGCCGCCACCATGGTGA
GCAAGGGCGAGGAGCTGTTCACCGGGGTGGTGCCCATCCTGGTCGAGCTGGACGGCGACGTAAACGGCCA
CAAGTTCAGCGTGTCCGGCGAGGGCGAGGGCGATGCCACCTACGGCAAGCTGACCCTGAAGCTGATCTGC
ACCACCGGCAAGCTGCCCGTGCCCTGGCCCACCCTCGTGACCACCCTGGGCTACGGCCTGCAGTGCTTCG
CCCGCTACCCCGACCACATGAAGCAGCACGACTTCTTCAAGTCCGCCATGCCCGAAGGCTACGTCCAGGA
GCGCACCATCTTCTTCAAGGACGACGGCAACTACAAGACCCGCGCCGAGGTGAAGTTCGAGGGCGACACC
CTGGTGAACCGCATCGAGCTGAAGGGCATCGACTTCAAGGAGGACGGCAACATCCTGGGGCACAAGCTGG
AGTACAACTACAACAGCCACAACGTCTATATCACCGCCGACAAGCAGAAGAACGGCATCAAGGCCAACTT
CAAGATCCGCCACAACATCGAGGACGGCGGCGTGCAGCTCGCCGACCACTACCAGCAGAACACCCCCATC
GGCGACGGCCCCGTGCTGCTGCCCGACAACCACTACCTGAGCTACCAGTCCGCCCTGAGCAAAGACCCCA
ACGAGAAGCGCGATCACATGGTCCTGCTGGAGTTCGTGACCGCCGCCGGGATCACTCTCGGCATGGACGA
GCTGTACAAGTAGACGCGTTTCGATCTTTTTCCCTCTGCCAAAAATTATGGGGACATCATGAAGCCCCTT
GAGCATCTGACTTCTGGCTAATAAAGGAAATTTATTTTCATTGCAATAGTGTGTTGGAATTTTTTGTGTC
TCTCACTCGGAAGGACATATGGGAGGGCAAATCATTTAAAACATCAGAATGAGTATTTGGTTTAGAGTTT
GGCAACATATGCCCATATGCTGGCTGCCATGAACAAAGGTTGGCTATAAAGAGGTCATCAGTATATGAAA
CAGCCCCCTGCTGTCCATTCCTTATTCCATAGAAAAGCCTTGACTTGAGGTTAGATTTTTTTTATATTTT
GTTTTGTGTTATTTTTTTCTTTAACATCCCTAAAATTTTCCTTACATGTTTTACTAGCCAGATTTTTCCT
CCTCTCCTGACTACTCCCAGTCATAGCTGTCCCTCTTCTCTTATGGAGATCCCTCGACCTGCAGCCCAAG
CTTGGCGTAATCATGGTCATAGCTGTTTCCTGTGTGAAATTGTTATCCGCTCACAATTCCACACAACATA
CGAGCCGGAAGCATAAAGTGTAAAGCCTGGGGTGCCTAATGAGTGAGCTAACTCACATTAATTGCGTTGC
GCTCACTGCCCGCTTTCCAGTCGGGAAACCTGTCGTGCCAGCGGATCCGCATCTCAATTAGTCAGCAACC
ATAGTCCCGCCCCTAACTCCGCCCATCCCGCCCCTAACTCCGCCCAGTTCCGCCCATTCTCCGCCCCATG
GCTGACTAATTTTTTTTATTTATGCAGAGGCCGAGGCCGCCTCGGCCTCTGAGCTATTCCAGAAGTAGTG
AGGAGGCTTTTTTGGAGGCCTAGGCTTTTGCAAAAAGCTAACTTGTTTATTGCAGCTTATAATGGTTACA
AATAAAGCAATAGCATCACAAATTTCACAAATAAAGCATTTTTTTCACTGCATTCTAGTTGTGGTTTGTC
CAAACTCATCAATGTATCTTATCATGTCTGGATCCGCTGCATTAATGAATCGGCCAACGCGCGGGGAGAG
GCGGTTTGCGTATTGGGCGCTCTTCCGCTTCCTCGCTCACTGACTCGCTGCGCTCGGTCGTTCGGCTGCG
GCGAGCGGTATCAGCTCACTCAAAGGCGGTAATACGGTTATCCACAGAATCAGGGGATAACGCAGGAAAG
AACATGTGAGCAAAAGGCCAGCAAAAGGCCAGGAACCGTAAAAAGGCCGCGTTGCTGGCGTTTTTCCATA
GGCTCCGCCCCCCTGACGAGCATCACAAAAATCGACGCTCAAGTCAGAGGTGGCGAAACCCGACAGGACT
ATAAAGATACCAGGCGTTTCCCCCTGGAAGCTCCCTCGTGCGCTCTCCTGTTCCGACCCTGCCGCTTACC
GGATACCTGTCCGCCTTTCTCCCTTCGGGAAGCGTGGCGCTTTCTCATAGCTCACGCTGTAGGTATCTCA
GTTCGGTGTAGGTCGTTCGCTCCAAGCTGGGCTGTGTGCACGAACCCCCCGTTCAGCCCGACCGCTGCGC
CTTATCCGGTAACTATCGTCTTGAGTCCAACCCGGTAAGACACGACTTATCGCCACTGGCAGCAGCCACT
GGTAACAGGATTAGCAGAGCGAGGTATGTAGGCGGTGCTACAGAGTTCTTGAAGTGGTGGCCTAACTACG
GCTACACTAGAAGAACAGTATTTGGTATCTGCGCTCTGCTGAAGCCAGTTACCTTCGGAAAAAGAGTTGG
TAGCTCTTGATCCGGCAAACAAACCACCGCTGGTAGCGGTGGTTTTTTTGTTTGCAAGCAGCAGATTACG
CGCAGAAAAAAAGGATCTCAAGAAGATCCTTTGATCTTTTCTACGGGGTCTGACGCTCAGTGGAACGAAA
ACTCACGTTAAGGGATTTTGGTCATGAGATTATCAAAAAGGATCTTCACCTAGATCCTTTTAAATTAAAA
ATGAAGTTTTAAATCAATCTAAAGTATATATGAGTAAACTTGGTCTGACAGTTACCAATGCTTAATCAGT
GAGGCACCTATCTCAGCGATCTGTCTATTTCGTTCATCCATAGTTGCCTGACTCCCCGTCGTGTAGATAA
CTACGATACGGGAGGGCTTACCATCTGGCCCCAGTGCTGCAATGATACCGCGAGACCCACGCTCACCGGC
TCCAGATTTATCAGCAATAAACCAGCCAGCCGGAAGGGCCGAGCGCAGAAGTGGTCCTGCAACTTTATCC
GCCTCCATCCAGTCTATTAATTGTTGCCGGGAAGCTAGAGTAAGTAGTTCGCCAGTTAATAGTTTGCGCA
ACGTTGTTGCCATTGCTACAGGCATCGTGGTGTCACGCTCGTCGTTTGGTATGGCTTCATTCAGCTCCGG
TTCCCAACGATCAAGGCGAGTTACATGATCCCCCATGTTGTGCAAAAAAGCGGTTAGCTCCTTCGGTCCT
CCGATCGTTGTCAGAAGTAAGTTGGCCGCAGTGTTATCACTCATGGTTATGGCAGCACTGCATAATTCTC
TTACTGTCATGCCATCCGTAAGATGCTTTTCTGTGACTGGTGAGTACTCAACCAAGTCATTCTGAGAATA
GTGTATGCGGCGACCGAGTTGCTCTTGCCCGGCGTCAATACGGGATAATACCGCGCCACATAGCAGAACT
TTAAAAGTGCTCATCATTGGAAAACGTTCTTCGGGGCGAAAACTCTCAAGGATCTTACCGCTGTTGAGAT
CCAGTTCGATGTAACCCACTCGTGCACCCAACTGATCTTCAGCATCTTTTACTTTCACCAGCGTTTCTGG
GTGAGCAAAAACAGGAAGGCAAAATGCCGCAAAAAAGGGAATAAGGGCGACACGGAAATGTTGAATACTC
ATACTCTTCCTTTTTCAATATTATTGAAGCATTTATCAGGGTTATTGTCTCATGAGCGGATACATATTTG
AATGTATTTAGAAAAATAAACAAATAGGGGTTCCGCGCACATTTCCCCGAAAAGTGCCACCTGG
Features (pLannotate 1.2.2; 16 found; start..end, strand, type, name):
      4..383     +  enhancer       CMV enhancer: human cytomegalovirus immediate early enhancer
    385..662     +  promoter       chicken β-actin promoter: No description available
    663..1679    +  intron         chimeric intron: chimera between introns from chicken β-actin and rabbit β-globin
   1744..2460    +  CDS            Venus: Venus is a basic (constitutively fluorescent) yellow fluorescent protein published in 2002, derived from Aequorea victoria. It is reported to be a rapidly-maturing weak dimer with moderate acid sensitivity.
   2540..2595    +  polyA_signal   β-globin poly(A) signal: rabbit β-globin polyadenylation signal (Gil and Proudfoot, 1987)
   2980..2996    -  protein_bind   lac operator: The lac repressor binds to the lac operator to inhibit transcription in E. coli. This inhibition can be relieved by adding lactose or isopropyl-β-D-thiogalactopyranoside (IPTG). lac repressor encoded by lacI
   3004..3034    -  promoter       lac promoter: promoter for the E. coli lac operon
   3049..3070    -  protein_bind   CAP binding site: CAP binding activates transcription in the presence of cAMP. E. coli catabolite activator protein
   3083..3122    -  CDS            lacI (fragment): lac repressor; lacI; The lac repressor binds to the lac operator to inhibit transcription in E. coli. This inhibition can be relieved by adding lactose or isopropyl-β-D-thiogalactopyranoside (IPTG).
   3129..3151    +  promoter       SV40 promoter (fragment): SV40 enhancer and early promoter
   3175..3310    +  rep_origin     SV40 ori: SV40 origin of replication
   3330..3464    +  polyA_signal   SV40 poly(A) signal: SV40 polyadenylation signal
   3466..3520    -  CDS            lacI (fragment): lac repressor; lacI; The lac repressor binds to the lac operator to inhibit transcription in E. coli. This inhibition can be relieved by adding lactose or isopropyl-β-D-thiogalactopyranoside (IPTG).
   3703..4291    -  rep_origin     ori: high-copy-number ColE1/pMB1/pBR322/pUC origin of replication
   4462..5322    -  CDS            AmpR: β-lactamase; bla; confers resistance to ampicillin, carbenicillin, and related antibiotics
   5323..5427    -  promoter       AmpR promoter: bla
