[The description below was written by a language model from this plasmid's Addgene catalogue record and pLannotate feature annotations shown in this document.]
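Description:
pCAGGs-Venus is a 5,454 bp mammalian expression plasmid built on the pCAGGs backbone that drives constitutive production of the yellow fluorescent protein Venus. In bacteria it is maintained through a ColE1/pUC-type origin of replication, which the annotation describes as high copy (the catalogue entry lists copy number as unknown). Selection is by ampicillin resistance from a β-lactamase gene under its own bla promoter. There is no mammalian selection marker in the annotated features, so the plasmid appears suited to transient transfection rather than drug-selected stable lines.

The expression cassette is the classic CAG/CAGGS arrangement: the human cytomegalovirus immediate-early enhancer is fused to the chicken β-actin promoter, followed by a chimeric intron made from chicken β-actin and rabbit β-globin sequences. Together these give strong, broadly active transcription in many mammalian cell types. The roughly 720 bp Venus open reading frame, an Aequorea victoria-derived, rapidly maturing YFP variant inserted by Gibson assembly, lies downstream of the intron and is terminated by the rabbit β-globin polyadenylation signal. No fusion tags or additional reporters are annotated.

The remaining backbone carries vestigial elements typical of this vector family, including a lac promoter, operator and CAP site, short lacI fragments, an SV40 promoter fragment and an SV40 poly(A) signal. It also contains an SV40 origin, which can support episomal replication in cells expressing large T antigen. The record supports its use as a simple constitutive fluorescent marker, for example as a transfection control or for labelling cells.
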