Addgene plasmid #127346: pCAGGs-Venus
Purpose: Expresses Venus constitutively via the CAGGS promoter in mammalian cells
Depositing lab: Phil Sharp.
Backbone
  Vector backbone: pCAGGs
  Backbone manufacturer: Allan Gurtan (Phil Sharp Lab)
  Total vector size (bp): 5454
  Vector type: Mammalian Expression
Growth in bacteria
  Bacterial resistance: Ampicillin, 100 μg/mL
  Growth temperature: 37°C
  Growth strain: DH5alpha
  Copy number: Unknown
Gene/Insert
  Gene/Insert name: Venus Fluorescent Protein (alt name: Venus)
  Species: Synthetic
  Insert size (bp): 720
  Promoter: CAGGS Promoter
  Cloning method: Gibson Cloning
  Sequencing primers: 5′ GGTTCGGCTTCTGGCGTGTGACC; 3′ CCCATATGTCCTTCCGAGTG
Terms and licenses: Academic/Nonprofit Terms; Industry Terms: Not Available to Industry
How to cite: pCAGGs-Venus was a gift from Phil Sharp (Addgene plasmid # 127346 ; http://n2t.net/addgene:127346 ; RRID:Addgene_127346)
